>Addgene plasmid #235149 | pET23a-His-TEV-SpyCatcher3 | addgene full sequence | sequence record 467744 | Addgene NGS Result
TTGAGATCCTTTTTTTCTGCGCGTAATCTGCTGCTTGCAAACAAAAAAACCACCGCTACCAGCGGTGGTT
TGTTTGCCGGATCAAGAGCTACCAACTCTTTTTCCGAAGGTAACTGGCTTCAGCAGAGCGCAGATACCAA
ATACTGTCCTTCTAGTGTAGCCGTAGTTAGGCCACCACTTCAAGAACTCTGTAGCACCGCCTACATACCT
CGCTCTGCTAATCCTGTTACCAGTGGCTGCTGCCAGTGGCGATAAGTCGTGTCTTACCGGGTTGGACTCA
AGACGATAGTTACCGGATAAGGCGCAGCGGTCGGGCTGAACGGGGGGTTCGTGCACACAGCCCAGCTTGG
AGCGAACGACCTACACCGAACTGAGATACCTACAGCGTGAGCTATGAGAAAGCGCCACGCTTCCCGAAGG
GAGAAAGGCGGACAGGTATCCGGTAAGCGGCAGGGTCGGAACAGGAGAGCGCACGAGGGAGCTTCCAGGG
GGAAACGCCTGGTATCTTTATAGTCCTGTCGGGTTTCGCCACCTCTGACTTGAGCGTCGATTTTTGTGAT
GCTCGTCAGGGGGGCGGAGCCTATGGAAAAACGCCAGCAACGCGGCCTTTTTACGGTTCCTGGCCTTTTG
CTGGCCTTTTGCTCACATGTTCTTTCCTGCGTTATCCCCTGATTCTGTGGATAACCGTATTACCGCCTTT
GAGTGAGCTGATACCGCTCGCCGCAGCCGAACGACCGAGCGCAGCGAGTCAGTGAGCGAGGAAGCGGAAG
AGCGCCTGATGCGGTATTTTCTCCTTACGCATCTGTGCGGTATTTCACACCGCAATGGTGCACTCTCAGT
ACAATCTGCTCTGATGCCGCATAGTTAAGCCAGTATACACTCCGCTATCGCTACGTGACTGGGTCATGGC
TGCGCCCCGACACCCGCCAACACCCGCTGACGCGCCCTGACGGGCTTGTCTGCTCCCGGCATCCGCTTAC
AGACAAGCTGTGACCGTCTCCGGGAGCTGCATGTGTCAGAGGTTTTCACCGTCATCACCGAAACGCGCGA
GGCAGCTGCGGTAAAGCTCATCAGCGTGGTCGTGAAGCGATTCACAGATGTCTGCCTGTTCATCCGCGTC
CAGCTCGTTGAGTTTCTCCAGAAGCGTTAATGTCTGGCTTCTGATAAAGCGGGCCATGTTAAGGGCGGTT
TTTTCCTGTTTGGTCACTGATGCCTCCGTGTAAGGGGGATTTCTGTTCATGGGGGTAATGATACCGATGA
AACGAGAGAGGATGCTCACGATACGGGTTACTGATGATGAACATGCCCGGTTACTGGAACGTTGTGAGGG
TAAACAACTGGCGGTATGGATGCGGCGGGACCAGAGAAAAATCACTCAGGGTCAATGCCAGCGCTTCGTT
AATACAGATGTAGGTGTTCCACAGGGTAGCCAGCAGCATCCTGCGATGCAGATCCGGAACATAATGGTGC
AGGGCGCTGACTTCCGCGTTTCCAGACTTTACGAAACACGGAAACCGAAGACCATTCATGTTGTTGCTCA
GGTCGCAGACGTTTTGCAGCAGCAGTCGCTTCACGTTCGCTCGCGTATCGGTGATTCATTCTGCTAACCA
GTAAGGCAACCCCGCCAGCCTAGCCGGGTCCTCAACGACAGGAGCACGATCATGCGCACCCGTGGCCAGG
ACCCAACGCTGCCCGAGATCTCGATCCCGCGAAATTAATACGACTCACTATAGGGAGACCACAACGGTTT
CCCTCTAGAAATAATTTTGTTTAACTTTAAGAAGGAGATATACATATGGCTAGCAGCCATCATCATCATC
ATCATGAGAATCTCTACTTCCAGGGTACCGGCGTAACCACCTTATCAGGTTTATCAGGTGAGCAAGGTCC
GTCCGGTGATATGACAACTGAAGAAGATAGTGCTACCCATATTAAATTCTCAAAACGTGATGAGGACGGC
CGTGAGTTAGCTGGTGCAACTATGGAGTTGCGTGATTCATCTGGTAAAACTATTAGTACATGGATTTCAG
ATGGACATGTGAAGGATTTCTACCTGTATCCAGGAAAATATACATTTGTCGAAACCGCAGCACCAGACGG
TTATGAGGTAGCAACTCCAATTGAATTTACAGTTAATGAGGATGGTCAGGTTACTGTAGATGGCGAAGCA
ACTGAGGGTGACGCTCATACTGGATCCAGTGGTAGCTAAAAGCTTGCGGCCGCACTCGAGCACCACCACC
ACCACCACTGAGATCCGGCTGCTAACAAAGCCCGAAAGGAAGCTGAGTTGGCTGCTGCCACCGCTGAGCA
ATAACTAGCATAACCCCTTGGGGCCTCTAAACGGGTCTTGAGGGGTTTTTTGCTGAAAGGAGGAACTATA
TCCGGATTGGCGAATGGG
[124 nt withheld, positions 2399-2522]
C
[91 nt withheld, positions 2524-2614]
A
[49 nt withheld, positions 2616-2664]
CCTTTGACGTTGGAGTCCACGTTCTTT
[37 nt withheld, positions 2692-2728]
ACCCTATCTCGGTCTATTCTTTTGATTTATAAGGGATTTTGCCGATTTCGGCCTATTGGTTAAAAAATGA
GCTGATTTAACAAAAATTTAACGCGAATTTTAACAAAATATTAACGCTTACAATTTAGGTGGCACTTTTC
GGGGAAATGTGCGCGGAACCCCTATTTGTTTATTTTTCTAAATACATTCAAATATGTATCCGCTCATGAG
ACAATAACCCTGATAAATGCTTCAATAATATTGAAAAAGGAAGAGTATGAGTATTCAACATTTCCGTGTC
GCCCTTATTCCCTTTTTTGCGGCATTTTGCCTTCCTGTTTTTGCTCACCCAGAAACGCTGGTGAAAGTAA
AAGATGCTGAAGATCAGTTGGGTGCACGAGTGGGTTACATCGAACTGGATCTCAACAGCGGTAAGATCCT
TGAGAGTTTTCGCCCCGAAGAACGTTTTCCAATGATGAGCACTTTTAAAGTTCTGCTATGTGGCGCGGTA
TTATCCCGTATTGACGCCGGGCAAGAGCAACTCGGTCGCCGCATACACTATTCTCAGAATGACTTGGTTG
AGTACTCACCAGTCACAGAAAAGCATCTTACGGATGGCATGACAGTAAGAGAATTATGCAGTGCTGCCAT
AACCATGAGTGATAACACTGCGGCCAACTTACTTCTGACAACGATCGGAGGACCGAAGGAGCTAACCGCT
TTTTTGCACAACATGGGGGATCATGTAACTCGCCTTGATCGTTGGGAACCGGAGCTGAATGAAGCCATAC
CAAACGACGAGCGTGACACCACGATGCCTGCAGCAATGGCAACAACGTTGCGCAAACTATTAACTGGCGA
ACTACTTACTCTAGCTTCCCGGCAACAATTAATAGACTGGATGGAGGCGGATAAAGTTGCAGGACCACTT
CTGCGCTCGGCCCTTCCGGCTGGCTGGTTTATTGCTGATAAATCTGGAGCCGGTGAGCGTGGGTCTCGCG
GTATCATTGCAGCACTGGGGCCAGATGGTAAGCCCTCCCGTATCGTAGTTATCTACACGACGGGGAGTCA
GGCAACTATGGATGAACGAAATAGACAGATCGCTGAGATAGGTGCCTCACTGATTAAGCATTGGTAACTG
TCAGACCAAGTTTACTCATATATACTTTAGATTGATTTAAAACTTCATTTTTAATTTAAAAGGATCTAGG
TGAAGATCCTTTTTGATAATCTCATGACCAAAATCCCTTAACGTGAGTTTTCGTTCCACTGAGCGTCAGA
CCCCGTAGAAAAGATCAAAGGATCTTC
Features (pLannotate 1.2.2; 13 found; start..end, strand, type, name):
      1..589     +  rep_origin     ori: high-copy-number ColE1/pMB1/pBR322/pUC origin of replication
    775..914     -  misc_feature   bom: basis of mobility region from pBR322
   1016..1207    -  CDS            rop: Rop protein, which maintains plasmids at low copy number; rop
   1224..1604    +  CDS            YPB1_ECOLX: Protein predicted: Swiss-Prot protein existence level 4. From Escherichia coli.
   1716..1734    +  promoter       T7 promoter: promoter for bacteriophage T7 RNA polymerase
   1766..1788    +  RBS            RBS: efficient ribosome binding site from bacteriophage T7 gene 10 (Olins and Rangwala, 1989)
   1808..1826    +  CDS            capTEV™ (fragment): composite tag for in vivo biotinylation, TEV protease cleavage, and 6xHis tagging
   2231..2248    +  CDS            9xHis (fragment): 9xHis affinity tag
   2258..2307    +  CDS            SET1 (fragment): solubility-enhancement tag derived from T7 phage gene 10B
   2315..2362    +  terminator     T7 terminator: transcription terminator for bacteriophage T7 RNA polymerase
   2399..2827    +  rep_origin     f1 ori (sequence partly withheld): f1 bacteriophage origin of replication; arrow indicates direction of (+) strand synthesis
   2880..2984    +  promoter       AmpR promoter: bla
   2985..3845    +  CDS            AmpR: β-lactamase; bla; confers resistance to ampicillin, carbenicillin, and related antibiotics
