[The description below was written by a language model from this plasmid's Addgene catalogue record and pLannotate feature annotations shown in this document.]
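Description:
pET23a-His-TEV-SpyCatcher3 is a bacterial expression plasmid of about 4.0 kb built on the pET-23a backbone for producing recombinant SpyCatcher3 in E. coli. It replicates from a ColE1/pMB1-type origin and is selected with ampicillin through a β-lactamase gene driven by its own bla promoter. The annotation also finds the pBR322-derived bom region and a rop coding sequence, even though the catalogue entry lists the plasmid as high copy, along with an f1 phage origin that allows single-stranded DNA production. DH5alpha is recorded as the propagation strain. Expression itself depends on a host that supplies T7 RNA polymerase, but the record does not name an expression strain.

The expression cassette consists of a T7 promoter and the strong ribosome binding site from phage T7 gene 10, followed by the open reading frame and a T7 terminator. The synthetic SpyCatcher3 insert was cloned between KpnI and HindIII sites, both of which are preserved. It is preceded by an N-terminal His tag and a TEV protease recognition site, so the affinity tag can be cleaved off after metal-affinity purification. The short "capTEV" fragment in the feature table probably corresponds to part of this leader. The catalogue also lists a C-terminal His tag, which matches the His-tag fragment annotated downstream of the insert and is typical of the pET-23a vector; whether it is actually translated in frame is not clear from the record. The SpyCatcher3 coding region itself is not annotated by the automated tool. SpyCatcher proteins form a spontaneous covalent isopeptide bond with SpyTag peptides, so the purified product would typically serve as a reagent for capturing or conjugating SpyTag-fused proteins.
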