Addgene plasmid #235149: pET23a-His-TEV-SpyCatcher3
Purpose: Bacterial expression of His-tagged SpyCatcher3 separated by a TEV protease recognition site.
Depositing lab: Giordano Lippi. Depositing organization: Scripps California (The Scripps Research Institute). Publication: MicroRNA mechanisms instructing Purkinje cell specification. Zolboot N, Xiao Y, Du JX, Ghanem MM, Choi SY, Junn MJ, Zampa F, Huang Z, MacRae IJ, Lippi G. Neuron. 2025 Apr 1:S0896-6273(25)00181-3. doi: 10.1016/j.neuron.2025.03.009. PubMed 40179877.
Backbone
  Vector backbone: pET-23a
  Vector type: Bacterial Expression
Growth in bacteria
  Bacterial resistance: Ampicillin, 100 μg/mL
  Growth temperature: 37°C
  Growth strain: DH5alpha
  Copy number: High Copy
Gene/Insert
  Gene/Insert name: SpyCatcher3
  Species: Synthetic
  Promoter: T7
  Tag / fusion protein: His (N terminal on insert); His (C terminal on insert)
  Cloning method: Restriction Enzyme; 5′ cloning site KpnI (not destroyed); 3′ cloning site HindIII (not destroyed)
Terms and licenses: Academic/Nonprofit Terms; Industry Terms: Not Available to Industry
Depositor comments: Please visit https://doi.org/10.1101/2023.09.28.560023 for bioRxiv preprint.
How to cite: pET23a-His-TEV-SpyCatcher3 was a gift from Giordano Lippi (Addgene plasmid # 235149 ; http://n2t.net/addgene:235149 ; RRID:Addgene_235149)
